>Addgene plasmid #174236 | pAPM-miR30-DDX3X-ts2 | addgene full sequence | sequence record 343473 | Addgene NGS Result
GAATCTGCTTAGGGTTAGGCGTTTTGCGCTGCTTCGCGATGTACGGGCCAGATATACGCGCTGTGGAATG
TGTGTCAGTTAGGGTGTGGAAAGTCCCCAGGCTCCCCAGCAGGCAGAAGTATGCAAAGCATGCATCTCAA
TTAGTCAGCAACCAGGTGTGGAAAGTCCCCAGGCTCCCCAGCAGGCAGAAGTATGCAAAGCATGCATCTC
AATTAGTCAGCAACCATAGTCCCGCCCCTAACTCCGCCCATCCCGCCCCTAACTCCGCCCAGTTCCGCCC
ATTCTCCGCCCCATGGCTGACTAATTTTTTTTATTTATGCAGAGGCCGAGGCCGCCTCTGCCTCTGAGCT
ATTCCAGAAGTAGTGAGGAGGCTTTTTTGGAGGCCTAGGCTTTTGCAAAAAGCTCGCGTTGACATTGATT
ATTGACTAGTTATTAATAGTAATCAATTACGGGGTCATTAGTTCATAGCCCATATATGGAGTTCCGCGTT
ACATAACTTACGGTAAATGGCCCGCCTGGCTGACCGCCCAACGACCCCCGCCCATTGACGTCAATAATGA
CGTATGTTCCCATAGTAACGCCAATAGGGACTTTCCATTGACGTCAATGGGTGGAGTATTTACGGTAAAC
TGCCCACTTGGCAGTACATCAAGTGTATCATATGCCAAGTACGCCCCCTATTGACGTCAATGACGGTAAA
TGGCCCGCCTGGCATTATGCCCAGTACATGACCTTATGGGACTTTCCTACTTGGCAGTACATCTACGTAT
TAGTCATCGCTATTACCATGGTGATGCGGTTTTGGCAGTACATCAATGGGCGTGGATAGCGGTTTGACTC
ACGGGGATTTCCAAGTCTCCACCCCATTGACGTCAATGGGAGTTTGTTTTGGCACCAAAATCAACGGGAC
TTTCCAAAATGTCGTAACAACTCCGCCCCATTGACGCAAATGGGCGGTAGGCGTGTACGGTGGGAGGTCT
ATATAAGCAGCGCGTTTTGCCTGTACTGGGTCTCTCTGGTTAGACCAGATCTGAGCCTGGGAGCTCTCTG
GCTAACTAGGGAACCCACTGCTTAAGCCTCAATAAAGCTTGCCTTGAGTGCTTCAAGTAGTGTGTGCCCG
TCTGTTGTGAGACTCTGGTAACTAGAGATCCCTCAGACCCTTTTAGTCAGTGTGGAAAATCTCTAGCAGT
GGCGCCCGAACAGGGACTTGAAAGCGAAAGGGAAACCAGAGGAGCTCTCTCGACGCAGGACTCGGCTTGC
TGAAGCGCGCACGGCAAGAGGCGAGGGGCGGCGACTGGTGAGTACGCCAAAAATTTTGACTAGCGGAGGC
TAGAAGGAGAGAGATGGGTGCGAGAGCGTCAGTATTAAGCGGGGGAGAATTAGATCGCGATGGGAAAAAA
TTCGGTTAAGGCCAGGGGGAAAGAAAAAATATAAATTAAAACATATAGTATGGGCAAGCAGGGAGCTAGA
ACGATTCGCAGTTAATCCTGGCCTGTTAGAAACATCAGAAGGCTGTAGACAAATACTGGGACAGCTACAA
CCATCCCTTCAGACAGGATCAGAAGAACTTAGATCATTATATAATACAGTAGCAACCCTCTATTGTGTGC
ATCAAAGGATAGAGATAAAAGACACCAAGGAAGCTTTAGACAAGATAGAGGAAGAGCAAAACAAAAGTAA
GACCACCGCACAGCAAGCGGCCGGCCGCTGATCTTCAGACCTGGAGGAGGAGATATGAGGGACAATTGGA
GAAGTGAATTATATAAATATAAAGTAGTAAAAATTGAACCATTAGGAGTAGCACCCACCAAGGCAAAGAG
AAGAGTGGTGCAGAGAGAAAAAAGAGCAGTGGGAATAGGAGCTTTGTTCCTTGGGTTCTTGGGAGCAGCA
GGAAGCACTATGGGCGCAGCGTCAATGACGCTGACGGTACAGGCCAGACAATTATTGTCTGGTATAGTGC
AGCAGCAGAACAATTTGCTGAGGGCTATTGAGGCGCAACAGCATCTGTTGCAACTCACAGTCTGGGGCAT
CAAGCAGCTCCAGGCAAGAATCCTGGCTGTGGAAAGATACCTAAAGGATCAACAGCTCCTGGGGATTTGG
GGTTGCTCTGGAAAACTCATTTGCACCACTGCTGTGCCTTGGAATGCTAGTTGGAGTAATAAATCTCTGG
AACAGATTTGGAATCACACGACTTGGATGGAGTGGGACAGAGAAATTAACAATTACACAAGCTTAATACA
CTCCTTAATTGAAGAATCGCAAAACCAGCAAGAAAAGAATGAACAAGAATTATTGGAATTAGATAAATGG
GCAAGTTTGTGGAATTGGTTTAACATAACAAATTGGCTGTGGTATATAAAATTATTCATAATGATAGTAG
GAGGCTTGGTAGGTTTAAGAATAGTTTTTGCTGTACTTTCTATAGTGAATAGAGTTAGGCAGGGATATTC
ACCATTATCGTTTCAGACCCACCTCCCAACCCCGAGGGGACCCGACAGGCCCGAAGGAATAGAAGAAGAA
GGTGGAGAGAGAGACAGAGACAGATCCATTCGATTAGTGAACGGATCGGCACTGCGTGCGCCAATTCTGC
AGACAAATGGCAGTATTCATCCACAATTTTAAAAGAAAAGGGGGGATTGGGGGGTACAGTGCAGGGGAAA
GAATAGTAGACATAATAGCAACAGACATACAAACTAAAGAATTACAAAAACAAATTACAAAAATTCAAAA
TTTTCGGGTTTATTACAGGGACAGCAGAGATCCAGTTTGGTTAATTAACTGCAGCCCCGATAAAATAAAA
GATTTTATTTAGTCTCCAGAAAAAGGGGGGAATGAAAGACCCCACCTGTAGGTTTGGCAAGCTAGCTGCA
GTAACGCCATTTTGCAAGGCATGGAAAAATACCAAACCAAGAATAGAGAAGTTCAGATCAAGGGCGGGTA
CATGAAAATAGCTAACGTTGGGCCAAACAGGATATCTGCGGTGAGCAGTTTCGGCCCCGGCCCGGGGCCA
AGAACAGATGGTCACCGCAGTTTCGGCCCCGGCCCGAGGCCAAGAACAGATGGTCCCCAGATATGGCCCA
ACCCTCAGCAGTTTCTTAAGACCCATCAGATGTTTCCAGGCTCCCCCAAGGACCTGAAATGACCCTGCGC
CTTATTTGAATTAACCAATCAGCCTGCTTCTCGCTTCTGTTCGCGCGCTTCTGCTTCCCGAGCTCTATAA
AAGAGCTCACAACCCCTCACTCGGCGCGCCAGTCCTCCGACAGACTGAGTCGCCCGGGGGTCTAGAACGC
GTGCCGCCATGACCGAATACAAACCTACCGTGAGGCTGGCTACAAGAGATGATGTCCCAAGGGCTGTGAG
AACACTGGCCGCCGCTTTTGCCGATTACCCTGCCACACGCCACACTGTGGACCCAGATCGGCATATCGAG
AGAGTGACTGAGCTGCAGGAACTGTTCCTGACCCGAGTGGGCCTGGACATTGGGAAGGTCTGGGTCGCAG
ACGATGGAGCAGCTGTGGCTGTCTGGACCACACCAGAGAGCGTGGAAGCCGGAGCTGTCTTTGCAGAGAT
CGGCCCTAGAATGGCAGAACTGAGCGGCTCCAGGCTGGCAGCACAGCAGCAGATGGAGGGACTGCTGGCC
CCACACAGGCCTAAGGAACCAGCATGGTTCCTGGCTACCGTGGGGGTCTCTCCTGACCATCAGGGCAAAG
GACTGGGAAGTGCTGTGGTCCTGCCAGGAGTGGAGGCTGCAGAACGAGCTGGAGTCCCTGCATTTCTGGA
GACCTCTGCTCCACGAAACCTGCCCTTCTATGAACGGCTGGGCTTTACTGTGACCGCAGATGTGGAGGTC
CCCGAAGGACCTAGGACCTGGTGCATGACACGCAAACCCGGCGCCTGAGCGATCGCCGCGGCCGCCTTCT
TAACCCAACAGAAGGCTCGAGAAGGTATATTGCTGTTGACAGTGAGCGCCCAGTGCAAAAGCATGCTATA
TAGTGAAGCCACAGATGTATATAGCATGCTTTTGCACTGGATGCCTACTGCCTCGGACTTCAAGGGGCTA
GAATTCGGCAGCTGTAGATCTTAGCCACTTTTTAAAAGAAAAGGGGGGACTGGAAGGGCTAACTGCATCC
GGACTGTACTGGGTCTCTCTGGTTAGACCAGATCTGAGCCTGGGAGCTCTCTGGCTAACTAGGGAACCCA
CTGCTTAAGCCTCAATAAAGCTTGCCTTGAGTGCTTCAAGTAGTGTGTGCCCGTCTGTTGTGTGACTCTG
GTAACTAGAGATCCCTCAGACCCTTTTAGTCAGTGTGGAAAATCTCTAGCAGGGCCCGTTTCATGTGAGC
AAAAGGCCAGCAAAAGGCCAGGAACCGTAAAAAGGCCGCGTTGCTGGCGTTTTTCCATAGGCTCCGCCCC
CCTGACGAGCATCACAAAAATCGACGCTCAAGTCAGAGGTGGCGAAACCCGACAGGACTATAAAGATACC
AGGCGTTTCCCCCTGGAAGCTCCCTCGTGCGCTCTCCTGTTCCGACCCTGCCGCTTACCGGATACCTGTC
CGCCTTTCTCCCTTCGGGAAGCGTGGCGCTTTCTCATAGCTCACGCTGTAGGTATCTCAGTTCGGTGTAG
GTCGTTCGCTCCAAGCTGGGCTGTGTGCACGAACCCCCCGTTCAGCCCGACCGCTGCGCCTTATCCGGTA
ACTATCGTCTTGAGTCCAACCCGGTAAGACACGACTTATCGCCACTGGCAGCAGCCACTGGTAACAGGAT
TAGCAGAGCGAGGTATGTAGGCGGTGCTACAGAGTTCTTGAAGTGGTGGCCTAACTACGGCTACACTAGA
AGAACAGTATTTGGTATCTGCGCTCTGCTGAAGCCAGTTACCTTCGGAAAAAGAGTTGGTAGCTCTTGAT
CCGGCAAACAAACCACCGCTGGTAGCGGTGGTTTTTTTGTTTGCAAGCAGCAGATTACGCGCAGAAAAAA
AGGATCTCAAGAAGATCCTTTGATCTTTTCTACGGGGTCTGACGCTCAGTGGAACGAAAACTCACGTTAA
GGGATTTTGGTCATGAGATTATCAAAAAGGATCTTCACCTAGATCCTTTTAAATTAAAAATGAAGTTTTA
AATCAATCTAAAGTATATATGAGTAAACTTGGTCTGACAGTTACCAATGCTTAATCAGTGAGGCACCTAT
CTCAGCGATCTGTCTATTTCGTTCATCCATAGTTGCCTGACTCCCCGTCGTGTAGATAACTACGATACGG
GAGGGCTTACCATCTGGCCCCAGTGCTGCAATGATACCGCGAGACCCACGCTCACCGGCTCCAGATTTAT
CAGCAATAAACCAGCCAGCCGGAAGGGCCGAGCGCAGAAGTGGTCCTGCAACTTTATCCGCCTCCATCCA
GTCTATTAATTGTTGCCGGGAAGCTAGAGTAAGTAGTTCGCCAGTTAATAGTTTGCGCAACGTTGTTGCC
ATTGCTACAGGCATCGTGGTGTCACGCTCGTCGTTTGGTATGGCTTCATTCAGCTCCGGTTCCCAACGAT
CAAGGCGAGTTACATGATCCCCCATGTTGTGCAAAAAAGCGGTTAGCTCCTTCGGTCCTCCGATCGTTGT
CAGAAGTAAGTTGGCCGCAGTGTTATCACTCATGGTTATGGCAGCACTGCATAATTCTCTTACTGTCATG
CCATCCGTAAGATGCTTTTCTGTGACTGGTGAGTACTCAACCAAGTCATTCTGAGAATAGTGTATGCGGC
GACCGAGTTGCTCTTGCCCGGCGTCAATACGGGATAATACCGCGCCACATAGCAGAACTTTAAAAGTGCT
CATCATTGGAAAACGTTCTTCGGGGCGAAAACTCTCAAGGATCTTACCGCTGTTGAGATCCAGTTCGATG
TAACCCACTCGTGCACCCAACTGATCTTCAGCATCTTTTACTTTCACCAGCGTTTCTGGGTGAGCAAAAA
CAGGAAGGCAAAATGCCGCAAAAAAGGGAATAAGGGCGACACGGAAATGTTGAATACTCATACTCTTCCT
TTTTCAATATTATTGAAGCATTTATCAGGGTTATTGTCTCATGAGCGGATACATATTTGAATGTATTTAG
AAAAATAAACAAATAGGGGTTCCGCGCACATTTCCCCGAAAAGTGCCACCTGACGTCGACGGATCGGGAG
ATCTCCCGATCCCCTATGGTGCACTCTCAGTACAATCTGCTCTGATGCCGCATAGTTAAGCCAGTATCTG
CTCCCTGCTTGTGTGTTGGAGGTCGCTGAGTAGTGCGCGAGCAAAATTTAAGCTACAACAAGGCAAGGCT
TGACCGACAATTGCATGAA
Features (pLannotate 1.2.2; 19 found; start..end, strand, type, name):
     70..399     +  promoter       SV40 promoter: SV40 enhancer and early promoter
    411..790     +  enhancer       CMV enhancer: human cytomegalovirus immediate early enhancer
    791..990     +  promoter       CMV promoter: human cytomegalovirus (CMV) immediate early promoter
   1008..1188    +  LTR            5' LTR (truncated): truncated 5' long terminal repeat (LTR) from HIV-1
   1235..1360    +  misc_feature   HIV-1 Ψ: packaging signal of human immunodeficiency virus type 1
   1344..1682    +  CDS            HIV-1 gag (fragment): gag protein from human immunodeficiency virus 1; gag
   1857..2090    +  misc_feature   RRE: The Rev response element (RRE) of HIV-1 allows for Rev-dependent mRNA export from the nucleus to the cytoplasm.
   2467..2567    +  CDS            Rev (fragment): human immunodeficiency virus 1 (HIV-1) Rev protein; rev; enhances nuclear export of unspliced and incompletely spliced viral mRNAs
   2617..2734    +  misc_feature   cPPT/CTS: central polypurine tract and central termination sequence of HIV-1
   2871..3278    +  promoter       SFFV promoter: spleen focus-forming virus long terminal repeat (LTR) promoter
   3299..3895    +  CDS            pac: PUAC_STRAD - Protein predicted: Swiss-Prot protein existence level 4. Detoxification of puromycin. From Streptomyces alboniger.
   3920..3965    +  ncRNA          5' miR-30a (fragment): sequence upstream of the 71-nt precursor of the human miR-30a microRNA (Zeng et al., 2002) miRNA
   4035..4060    +  ncRNA          3' miR-30a (fragment): sequence downstream of the 71-nt precursor of the human miR-30a microRNA (Zeng et al., 2002) miRNA
   4090..4109    +  misc_feature   cPPT/CTS (fragment): central polypurine tract and central termination sequence of HIV-1
   4141..4321    +  LTR            5' LTR (truncated): truncated 5' long terminal repeat (LTR) from HIV-1
   4392..4980    -  rep_origin     ori: high-copy-number ColE1/pMB1/pBR322/pUC origin of replication
   5151..6011    -  CDS            AmpR: β-lactamase; bla; confers resistance to ampicillin, carbenicillin, and related antibiotics
   6012..6116    -  promoter       AmpR promoter: bla
   6175..6227    -  misc_feature   bom (fragment): basis of mobility region from pBR322
