[The description below was written by a language model from this plasmid's Addgene catalogue record and pLannotate feature annotations shown in this document.]
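Description:
pAPM-miR30-DDX3X-ts2 is an HIV-1-based lentiviral RNAi vector built on the pAPM-miR30 backbone for knocking down human DDX3X, which encodes a DEAD-box RNA helicase. In bacteria it is maintained through a high-copy ColE1/pUC-type origin and an ampicillin resistance gene (β-lactamase with its own promoter). A fragment of the pBR322 bom region is also annotated. The annotated sequence record is about 6.3 kb.

The transfer cassette begins with SV40 enhancer/early promoter and CMV enhancer/promoter elements placed upstream of a truncated 5' LTR, an arrangement that typically drives genomic RNA transcription in packaging cells. This is followed by the Ψ packaging signal with an adjoining gag fragment, the Rev response element for Rev-dependent nuclear export, and the cPPT/CTS. A second truncated LTR element closes the viral unit at the 3' end.

Within the provirus, the spleen focus-forming virus (SFFV) LTR promoter drives the puromycin N-acetyltransferase gene (pac). Immediately downstream of pac are 5' and 3' miR-30a flanking sequences that bracket the DDX3X-targeting hairpin. The annotated layout implies a single Pol II transcript that both confers puromycin resistance and carries the microRNA-embedded shRNA, which the endogenous miRNA pathway processes into the mature guide strand. Drug selection is thereby coupled to knockdown.

The "ts2" suffix suggests this is one of several target sequences against DDX3X, although the record does not say so. The associated publication concerns innate immune detection of intron-containing RNA expressed from the HIV-1 provirus, which points to use in loss-of-function testing of candidate host factors in human cells. No WPRE or fluorescent reporter is annotated.
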