Addgene plasmid #174236: pAPM-miR30-DDX3X-ts2
Purpose: DDX3X knockdown
Depositing lab: Jeremy Luban. Depositing organization: University of Massachusetts, Worcester. Publication: IFIH1 (MDA5) is required for innate immune detection of intron-containing RNA expressed from the HIV-1 provirus. Guney MH, Nagalekshmi K, McCauley SM, Carbone C, Aydemir O, Luban J. Proc Natl Acad Sci U S A. 2024 Jul 16;121(29):e2404349121. doi: 10.1073/pnas.2404349121. Epub 2024 Jul 10. PubMed 38985764.
Backbone
  Vector backbone: pAPM-miR30
  Vector type: Lentiviral, RNAi
  Selectable markers: Puromycin
Growth in bacteria
  Bacterial resistance: Ampicillin, 100 μg/mL
  Growth temperature: 30°C
  Growth strain: NEB Stable
  Copy number: High Copy
Gene/Insert
  Gene/Insert name: DDX3X shRNA
  gRNA/shRNA sequence: TATAGCATGCTTTTGCACTGGA
  Species: H. sapiens (human)
  Entrez Gene: DDX3X (a.k.a. CAP-Rf, DBX, DDX14, DDX3, HLP2, MRX102, MRXSSB)
  Promoter: SFFV
  Cloning method: Restriction Enzyme; 5′ cloning site unknown (unknown if destroyed)
Terms and licenses: Academic/Nonprofit Terms; Industry Terms: Not Available to Industry
Depositor comments: Please visit https://doi.org/10.1101/2023.11.17.567619 for bioRxiv preprint.
How to cite: pAPM-miR30-DDX3X-ts2 was a gift from Jeremy Luban (Addgene plasmid # 174236 ; http://n2t.net/addgene:174236 ; RRID:Addgene_174236)
